>Addgene plasmid #223458 | pEY111 | addgene full sequence | sequence record 441791 | Addgene NGS Result
TCACACAGGAAACAGCTATGACCATGATTACGCCAAGCTGTAAGTTTAAACATGATCTTACTAACTAACT
ATTCTCATTTAAATTTTCAGAGCTTAAAAATGGCTGAAATCACTCACAACGATGGATACGCTAACAACTT
GGAAATGAAATAAGCTTGCATGCCTGCAGCTAGTCAGCATTTCACCCTGATTTCTTGCTCATTTTTACCC
AAAAAATATAATTCCAAATAAAAAAAAATATTAAAAATTATCTCACATACTACACAAAGAAATTGTCTGA
AATGTTTGTCTTGATTATCTCACATACTACATTTTTATATCTAATTCTCATCCAAATCTTTAAAAATGTG
TTATGGATGGTTCCAGTTTTGCCTTTAACGTCTCGACATGAAAACAACTTTTGGATAATTTTATTACAGA
TAATCAGAAAAATGAAATCAATTGCAACCAAAAAACTGCAAAAAATCTATCGATTTAAATGAGAATTTCA
AGTTAACGGTTCTAGTTATTTCTACAGCCGTGCATTCCATAGAAGGCGCCCTTGAGCTTGTTTTCTAATT
TATTTATTTCCATGTGTGTTCCTATTCGTTTGTGACAATTGGTTTAGCAACCAACACCACGTATTTCTGC
CATTAGAGAGCACCTTTTTGCCACCTTTCGACTCCCTTACTCTCTTTGTATTAAATGGCCTTTACCTCTT
GTCTAGTTGTTGCTCCTTTTATTTGTCCATTGCTCCAGCCGCTTTTCATTCGAGGTCATGCATTTCTGTG
GTGCTCCATTTTCTATTTTTGCTTCTTCGTTTTCGTCTTCTTTCCTTTTGTGGCTTCAACCTCAATTATT
GGAACCTAAGGTGTGGTAAAGAATGATGGAAAACTCGAAAAAGTTTGTAAGTTTTAGTAGTCGCCGTGAC
TTCACACCCTAGATGCTCCCTTCTTTTTCTTCCATTTAATTCAAACAAGAGTCATGAAATAAATTTAATT
AAATGATTGAAAAACTGAGATAAGCAAGTGCCATTTCTCTTGTTGACCCTCTTTTATTCACTACTATTGT
TTTGAGTTGTTGCTATTTACAGCTTTTGCTAAGCCTTTTGTTTGCAACCTTTTTACCTCCCGTTTTTAGG
TAGATTTGAAATTGTTTTCACGAGTAGGAAGAATTACGCAGAAATGTTATATACGAGTGTTGAAAATTAA
CGAACATTAGAAGTCTAATGGCAGAATAAGCTCAAAAATATTACAATGGAATGATCGCAAAAAATATTAA
TCCAAAATGATGTTTCAATTTTATCGTGCTCATGACCACATTAGTGAAGAAACAAAAGTTCTGCAAGTTC
CAGAATAAATTTTTCGAACATCATTGCTTTTGGTGGCAACTTTTTACACAAGCTTAATCCAAGCTTAATC
CAAGTTTAACGTAACTTTTGGCAAATTTCTTACCAAAGTCTAGTTCGACTTTTGCCCAAGCTTTCCAAAC
TTTTGAAATACATGTTTTTGGGTCCAACTTGGGAGCCAAATGCAGAGATTTCAAATTAGTTAATGTTTTG
ATACATTTACAAAATAGTTTTCTCTACAACTGAAACGCCTGGAGATGGATTTGGAGGTTCTAGTCATTTT
TGAAAAATTCAATACAATTTCTACACAAATCAAAATTTCACGATCGCCGAAACGTTAGTAACAAATATTG
CCGGCTTCACAAACTGCTGATTTGGTTGGTTAGGCAATTTCTGTAATTTCGGTGTAATTGCTAACAAAAA
TATTCTCACTTTAGTCAATTTCCACCCGGCAATCTATATTCATCCCTTAAAAAGTTACTTTTGCTCCAAT
ATGTTGAATATTTCAATCTCCGGATGCAGTCTCACCTTGTCTTTAGAAGAATTCGGAAATTGGTTTAACC
TTTTTTATCCCGTCACGAGATACTATTTCCTGTCACTCGGAACCAGACCGACCCTATTCGTCAACTTTTT
TCTTTGTACTAATTGTCACCTTTTTCATTTTGTACTGTTCCAATTATGTGTTTGCTCAAAAAGAATACTT
CTCCGGGATAAATGGGGGATGCGCCTTGTCGTCGTTTACTTACCCGTGATTCTTTCTTCGTTTTCCGACG
CCTCCCGCAATTACTATCACATATTCTATCCGACGATGTGCCCCTAATCGTGTTACTCACACTCTTTCAC
TCCTTCTTTTAGTTGTCTTTACTTGACTTTAGATTTTCTAAAGAATTATTTTGAGCCATTTTTAGATATT
TTTATTCGATGATATTTTTGTAAGTATGTATCACTTGAGATATACTTTTTACAACAAATTTCAAAATAAC
AAGTATTTTATTACACTACAAGCAACTTTTCAGAAGTCATCAAAATATGCTCCAGAACTAAATTGAAATT
TAAGATTGCATCATCTTTTTCAGAAAATTTTCAGACTCCAGCCGTTCAAATAATCCTTGTAAAATCTAAA
GTTTTTCCAAGTTTTTGGGTGTACTATCTGCTCAATTCAAACATTGCGGAGCATGCATCAATAATTTGCG
TTTTTCATGTTTCAGACCATTACCATTAAACTATTGTTTTAGCTTTAATATTTCTCAAACGTTTTGCTTT
AATATCTGTTGTACCGTACTCAATGAATTTCTATTTATAAAGCTTTATTATTTACTTTCAGATTCATCCC
TTGGTATTTGAAAATTTGCAAAGACATTCAGCAATATTCTCAAAATCTCTTCTGTCTCGCTATTTTCACG
TGTCCCAAAATTCCCCAATTAAGTTGGTCAACTTCCAAAATTTACATTCGGAACATTTATATTTCAGACA
GAACCCGGGATTGGCCAAAGGACCCAAAGGTATGTTTCGAATGATACTAACATAACATAGAACATTTTCA
GGAGGACCCTTGCTTGGAGGGTACCGAGCTCAGAAAAAATGACCGCTCCAAAGAAGAAGCGCAAGGTTCC
AGTCGAGAAGATGACTGCCCCAAAAAAGAAACGTAAGGTCCCGCGGGTAAGTTTAAACAGTTCGGTACTA
ACTAACCATACATATTTAAATTTTCAGCGCGCTGTGTCAAAAGGAGAAGAGCTTATTAAGGAGAATATGC
GTTCCAAGCTCTACCTCGAGGGATCCGTCAACGGACACCAATTCAAGTGCACCCACGAGGGAGAGGGAAA
GCCATACGAGGGAAAGCAAACCAACCGTATCAAGGTCGTCGAGGGAGGACCACTCCCATTCGCCTTCGAC
ATCCTCGCCACCCACTTCATGTACGGATCCAAGGTAAGTTTAAACATATATATACTAACTAACCCTGATT
ATTTAAATTTTCAGGTCTTCATCAAGTACCCAGCCGACCTCCCAGACTACTTCAAGCAATCCTTCCCAGA
GGGATTCACCTGGGAGCGTGTCATGGTCTTCGAGGACGGAGGAGTCCTCACCGCCACCCAAGACACCTCC
CTCCAAGACGGAGAGCTCATCTACAACGTCAAGGTCCGTGGAGTCAACTTCCCAGCCAACGGACCAGTCA
TGCAAAAGAAGACCCTCGGATGGGAGCCATCCACCGAGACCATGTACCCAGCCGACGGAGGACTCGAGGG
ACGTTGCGACAAGGTAAGTTTAAACATGATTTTACTAACTAACTAATCTGATTTAAATTTTCAGGCCCTC
AAGCTCGTCGGAGGAGGACACCTCCACGTCAACTTCAAGACCACCTACAAGTCCAAGAAGCCAGTCAAGA
TGCCAGGAGTCCACTACGTCGACCGTCGTCTCGAGCGTATCAAGGAGGCCGACAACGAGACCTACGTCGA
GCAATACGAGCACGCCGTCGCCCGTTACTCCAACCTCGGAGGAGGAATGGACGAGCTCTACAAGCCTAGG
ATACCGGTGGGTGAAGACCCACCAAAGCCATCTGCCAAGGGAGCCAAGAAGGCCGCCAAGACCGTTACGA
AGCCAAAGGACGGAAAGAAGAGACGTCATGCCCGTAAGGAATCATACTCCGTCTACATCTACCGTGTCCT
CAAGCAAGTTCATCCAGACACTGGAGTTTCCTCCAAAGCCATGTCTATCATGAACTCTTTTGTCAACGAT
GTCTTCGAGCGTATTGCTGCTGAAGCATCCCGTCTTGCTCACTACAACAAGCGTTCCACAATCTCATCCC
GCGAAATTCAGACCGCTGTCCGTCTGATCCTTCCAGGAGAGCTTGCCAAGCACGCCGTGTCTGAGGGAAC
CAAGGCCGTTACCAAGTACACTTCCAGCAAGTAGGAATTCCAACTGAGCGCCGGTCGCTACCATTACCAA
CTTGTCTGGTGTCAAAAATAATAGGGGCCGCTGTCATCAGAGTAAGTTTAAACTGAGTTCTACTAACTAA
CGAGTAATATTTAAATTTTCAGCATCTCGCGCCCGTGCCTCTGACTTCTAAGTCCAATTACTCTTCAACA
TCCCTACATGCTCTTTCTCCCTGTGCTCCCACCCCCTATTTTTGTTATTATCAAAAAACTTCTCTTAATT
TCTTTGTTTTTTAGCTTCTTTTAAGTCACCTCTAACAATGAAATTGTGTAGATTCAAAAATAGAATTAAT
TCGTAATAAAAAGTCGAAAAAAATTGTGCTCCCTCCCCCCATTAATAATAATTCTATCCCAAAATCTACA
CAATGTTCTGTGTACACTTCTTATGTTTTTTACTTCTGATAAATTTTTTTGAAACATCATAGAAAAAACC
GCACACAAAATACCTTATCATATGTTACGTTTCAGTTTATGACCGCAATTTTTATTTCTTCGCACGTCTG
GGCCTCTCATGACGTCAAATCATGCTCATCGTGAAAAAGTTTTGGAGTATTTTTGGAATTTTTCAATCAA
GTGAAAGTTTATGAAATTAATTTTCCTGCTTTTGCTTTTTGGGGTTTCCCCTATTGTTTGTCAAGATTTC
GAGGACGGCGTTTTTCTTGCTAAAATCACAAGTATTGATGAGCACGATGCAAGAAAGATCGGAAGAAGGT
TTGGGTTTGAGGCTCAGTGGAAGGTGAGTAGAAGTTGATAATTTGAAAGTGGAGTAGTGTCTATGGGGTT
TTTGCCTTAAATGACAGAATACATTCCCAATATACCAAACATAACTGTTTCCTACTAGTCGGCCGTACGG
GCCCTTTCGTCTCGCGCGTTTCGGTGATGACGGTGAAAACCTCTGACACATGCAGCTCCCGGAGACGGTC
ACAGCTTGTCTGTAAGCGGATGCCGGGAGCAGACAAGCCCGTCAGGGCGCGTCAGCGGGTGTTGGCGGGT
GTCGGGGCTGGCTTAACTATGCGGCATCAGAGCAGATTGTACTGAGAGTGCACCATATGCGGTGTGAAAT
ACCGCACAGATGCGTAAGGAGAAAATACCGCATCAGGCGGCCTTAAGGGCCTCGTGATACGCCTATTTTT
ATAGGTTAATGTCATGATAATAATGGTTTCTTAGACGTCAGGTGGCACTTTTCGGGGAAATGTGCGCGGA
ACCCCTATTTGTTTATTTTTCTAAATACATTCAAATATGTATCCGCTCATGAGACAATAACCCTGATAAA
TGCTTCAATAATATTGAAAAAGGAAGAGTATGAGTATTCAACATTTCCGTGTCGCCCTTATTCCCTTTTT
TGCGGCATTTTGCCTTCCTGTTTTTGCTCACCCAGAAACGCTGGTGAAAGTAAAAGATGCTGAAGATCAG
TTGGGTGCACGAGTGGGTTACATCGAACTGGATCTCAACAGCGGTAAGATCCTTGAGAGTTTTCGCCCCG
AAGAACGTTTTCCAATGATGAGCACTTTTAAAGTTCTGCTATGTGGCGCGGTATTATCCCGTATTGACGC
CGGGCAAGAGCAACTCGGTCGCCGCATACACTATTCTCAGAATGACTTGGTTGAGTACTCACCAGTCACA
GAAAAGCATCTTACGGATGGCATGACAGTAAGAGAATTATGCAGTGCTGCCATAACCATGAGTGATAACA
CTGCGGCCAACTTACTTCTGACAACGATCGGAGGACCGAAGGAGCTAACCGCTTTTTTGCACAACATGGG
GGATCATGTAACTCGCCTTGATCGTTGGGAACCGGAGCTGAATGAAGCCATACCAAACGACGAGCGTGAC
ACCACGATGCCTGTAGCAATGGCAACAACGTTGCGCAAACTATTAACTGGCGAACTACTTACTCTAGCTT
CCCGGCAACAATTAATAGACTGGATGGAGGCGGATAAAGTTGCAGGACCACTTCTGCGCTCGGCCCTTCC
GGCTGGCTGGTTTATTGCTGATAAATCTGGAGCCGGTGAGCGTGGGTCTCGCGGTATCATTGCAGCACTG
GGGCCAGATGGTAAGCCCTCCCGTATCGTAGTTATCTACACGACGGGGAGTCAGGCAACTATGGATGAAC
GAAATAGACAGATCGCTGAGATAGGTGCCTCACTGATTAAGCATTGGTAACTGTCAGACCAAGTTTACTC
ATATATACTTTAGATTGATTTAAAACTTCATTTTTAATTTAAAAGGATCTAGGTGAAGATCCTTTTTGAT
AATCTCATGACCAAAATCCCTTAACGTGAGTTTTCGTTCCACTGAGCGTCAGACCCCGTAGAAAAGATCA
AAGGATCTTCTTGAGATCCTTTTTTTCTGCGCGTAATCTGCTGCTTGCAAACAAAAAAACCACCGCTACC
AGCGGTGGTTTGTTTGCCGGATCAAGAGCTACCAACTCTTTTTCCGAAGGTAACTGGCTTCAGCAGAGCG
CAGATACCAAATACTGTTCTTCTAGTGTAGCCGTAGTTAGGCCACCACTTCAAGAACTCTGTAGCACCGC
CTACATACCTCGCTCTGCTAATCCTGTTACCAGTGGCTGCTGCCAGTGGCGATAAGTCGTGTCTTACCGG
GTTGGACTCAAGACGATAGTTACCGGATAAGGCGCAGCGGTCGGGCTGAACGGGGGGTTCGTGCACACAG
CCCAGCTTGGAGCGAACGACCTACACCGAACTGAGATACCTACAGCGTGAGCTATGAGAAAGCGCCACGC
TTCCCGAAGGGAGAAAGGCGGACAGGTATCCGGTAAGCGGCAGGGTCGGAACAGGAGAGCGCACGAGGGA
GCTTCCAGGGGGAAACGCCTGGTATCTTTATAGTCCTGTCGGGTTTCGCCACCTCTGACTTGAGCGTCGA
TTTTTGTGATGCTCGTCAGGGGGGCGGAGCCTATGGAAAAACGCCAGCAACGCGGCCTTTTTACGGTTCC
TGGCCTTTTGCTGGCCTTTTGCTCACATGTTCTTTCCTGCGTTATCCCCTGATTCTGTGGATAACCGTAT
TACCGCCTTTGAGTGAGCTGATACCGCTCGCCGCAGCCGAACGACCGAGCGCAGCGAGTCAGTGAGCGAG
GAAGCGGAAGAGCGCCCAATACGCAAACCGCCTCTCCCCGCGCGTTGGCCGATTCATTAATGCAGCTGGC
ACGACAGGTTTCCCGACTGGAAAGCGGGCAGTGAGCGCAACGCAATTAATGTGAGTTAGCTCACTCATTA
GGCACCCCAGGCTTTACACTTTATGCTTCCGGCTCGTATGTTGTGTGGAATTGTGAGCGGATAACAATT
Features (pLannotate 1.2.2; 14 found; start..end, strand, type, name):
    152..169     -  misc_feature   MCS (fragment): pUC18/19 multiple cloning site
   2986..3037    +  CDS            mEGFP (fragment): monomeric enhanced GFP, optimized with synthetic introns for expression in C. elegans
   3044..3844    +  CDS            CyOFP1: CyOFP1 is a basic (constitutively fluorescent) long stokes shift fluorescent protein published in 2016, derived from Entacmaea quadricolor. It is reported to be a very rapidly-maturing monomer with moderate acid sensitivity.
   3869..4231    +  CDS            his-11: H2B1_CAEEL - Experimental evidence at protein level: Swiss-Prot protein existence level 1. Core component of nucleosome. Nucleosomes wrap and compact DNA into chromatin, limiting DNA accessibility to the cellular machineries which require DNA as a template. Histones thereby play a central role in transcription regulation, DNA repair, DNA replication and chromosomal stability. DNA accessibility is regulated via a complex set of post-translational modifications of histones, also called histone code, and nucleosome remodeling. From Caenorhabditis elegans.
   4841..4993    +  CDS            aex-5 (fragment): AEX5_CAEEL - Also known as kpc-3 From Caenorhabditis elegans.
   5121..5156    +  CDS            rop (fragment): Rop protein, which maintains plasmids at low copy number; rop
   5258..5357    +  misc_feature   bom (fragment): basis of mobility region from pBR322
   5455..5559    +  promoter       AmpR promoter: bla
   5560..6420    +  CDS            AmpR: β-lactamase; bla; confers resistance to ampicillin, carbenicillin, and related antibiotics
   6591..7179    +  rep_origin     ori: high-copy-number ColE1/pMB1/pBR322/pUC origin of replication
   7362..7454    +  CDS            lacI (fragment): lac repressor; lacI; The lac repressor binds to the lac operator to inhibit transcription in E. coli. This inhibition can be relieved by adding lactose or isopropyl-β-D-thiogalactopyranoside (IPTG).
   7467..7488    +  protein_bind   CAP binding site: CAP binding activates transcription in the presence of cAMP. E. coli catabolite activator protein
   7503..7533    +  promoter       lac promoter: promoter for the E. coli lac operon
   7541..7557    +  protein_bind   lac operator: The lac repressor binds to the lac operator to inhibit transcription in E. coli. This inhibition can be relieved by adding lactose or isopropyl-β-D-thiogalactopyranoside (IPTG). lac repressor encoded by lacI
