[The description below was written by a language model from this plasmid's Addgene catalogue record and pLannotate feature annotations shown in this document.]
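Description:
pEY111 is a C. elegans expression plasmid built on the pPD95.62 backbone, a standard worm reporter vector. It serves as one of the component reporters behind the NeuroPAL multicolor atlas for whole-brain neuronal identification. In E. coli it is propagated through a high-copy ColE1/pUC-type origin and selected with ampicillin via the bla (β-lactamase) gene and its own promoter. The annotated sequence (about 7.6 kb) also carries typical cloning-vector remnants: fragments of the pUC multiple cloning site, the lac promoter/operator and CAP site, and short pieces of lacI, rop and bom. None of these has a role in the worm.

The insert is a promoter fragment of the C. elegans gene odr-2, designated promB and introduced by Gibson cloning. It is not annotated as a feature, but it presumably lies in the large unannotated stretch between the cloning-site remnant and the reporter coding region. Downstream, a short leftover fragment of the worm-optimised GFP from the parental vector precedes the complete CyOFP1 coding sequence. CyOFP1 is a monomeric, fast-maturing, long-Stokes-shift orange fluorescent protein. It is followed closely by his-11, which encodes a C. elegans histone H2B. This arrangement is consistent with a CyOFP1–histone fusion that tethers fluorescence to chromatin and so gives the nuclear signal named in the stated purpose. The record does not annotate a 3′ UTR. The small aex-5 fragment found after the reporter may reflect backbone-derived worm genomic sequence, though this is not stated.

The plasmid marks the nuclei of the neurons in which odr-2 promB is active. The record defers to the NeuroPAL publication for the exact expression pattern.
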