Addgene plasmid #223458: pEY111
Purpose: odr-2 (promB) fluorescent neural reporter driving nuclear CyOFP1 expression (refer to NeuroPAL paper for expression)
Depositing lab: Oliver Hobert & Eviatar Yemini. Depositing organization: Columbia University. Publication: NeuroPAL: A Multicolor Atlas for Whole-Brain Neuronal Identification in C. elegans. Yemini E, Lin A, Nejatbakhsh A, Varol E, Sun R, Mena GE, Samuel ADT, Paninski L, Venkatachalam V, Hobert O. Cell. 2021 Jan 7;184(1):272-288.e11. doi: 10.1016/j.cell.2020.12.012. Epub 2020 Dec 29. PubMed 33378642.
Backbone
  Vector backbone: pPD95.62
  Vector type: Worm Expression
Growth in bacteria
  Bacterial resistance: Ampicillin, 100 μg/mL
  Growth temperature: 37°C
  Growth strain: DH5alpha
  Copy number: Unknown
Gene/Insert
  Gene/Insert name: odr-2(promB)
  Species: C. elegans (nematode)
  Entrez Gene: odr-2 (a.k.a. CELE_T01C4.2)
  Cloning method: Gibson Cloning
Terms and licenses: Academic/Nonprofit Terms; Industry Terms: Not Available to Industry
How to cite: pEY111 was a gift from Oliver Hobert & Eviatar Yemini (Addgene plasmid # 223458 ; http://n2t.net/addgene:223458 ; RRID:Addgene_223458)
